Addgene plasmid #16377: pcDNA3-DM-TRAF
Depositing lab: Wafik El-Deiry. Depositing organization: University of Pennsylvania. Publication: Identification and characterization of the cytoplasmic protein TRAF4 as a p53-regulated proapoptotic gene. Sax JK, El-Deiry WS. J Biol Chem. 2003 Sep 19. 278(38):36435-44. 10.1074/jbc.M303191200 PubMed 12788948.
Backbone
  Vector backbone: pcDNA3
  Backbone manufacturer: Invitrogen
  Backbone size w/o insert (bp): 5446
  Vector type: Mammalian Expression
Growth in bacteria
  Bacterial resistance: Ampicillin, 100 μg/mL
  Growth temperature: 37°C
  Growth strain: DH5alpha
  Copy number: High Copy
Gene/Insert
  Gene/Insert name: TRAF4
  Species: H. sapiens (human)
  Mutation: TRAF domain deletion mutant
  Entrez Gene: TRAF4 (a.k.a. CART1, MLN62, RNF83)
  Cloning method: Restriction Enzyme
  Sequencing primers: 5′ na
Terms and licenses: Academic/Nonprofit Terms; Industry Terms: Not Available to Industry
How to cite: pcDNA3-DM-TRAF was a gift from Wafik El-Deiry (Addgene plasmid # 16377 ; http://n2t.net/addgene:16377 ; RRID:Addgene_16377)
