[The description below was written by a language model from this plasmid's Addgene catalogue record.]
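Description:
pcDNA3-DM-TRAF is a mammalian expression plasmid built on the Invitrogen pcDNA3 backbone (5446 bp without insert) and carrying a deletion mutant of human TRAF4 (also known as CART1, MLN62 or RNF83). It is propagated in E. coli as a high-copy plasmid under ampicillin selection. No feature table accompanies the record, so the regulatory elements are not itemised. As a standard vector, however, pcDNA3 drives its insert from the CMV immediate-early promoter with a bovine growth hormone polyadenylation signal, and it carries an SV40-driven neomycin resistance cassette that allows G418 selection of stable mammalian transfectants. These parts are presumed here from the backbone rather than documented for this construct.

The insert was introduced by restriction enzyme cloning and is described only as a TRAF domain deletion mutant. The record gives neither the exact boundaries of the deletion nor the insert size, and it does not mention any epitope tag or fusion partner. The TRAF domain is the conserved C-terminal region of TRAF family proteins that mediates oligomerisation and interactions with receptors and adaptor proteins, so removing it leaves the more N-terminal portion of the protein.

The associated study characterised TRAF4 as a cytoplasmic, p53-regulated proapoptotic gene. In that context the construct is best understood as a structure–function tool, expressed in transfected mammalian cells alongside full-length TRAF4 or other domain mutants. Such comparisons would test whether the TRAF domain is needed for properties such as localisation or effects on cell survival.
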