>Addgene plasmid #16377 | pcDNA3-DM-TRAF | addgene partial sequence | sequence record 22741 | CMV-F 5'-CGCAAATGGGCGGTAGGCGTG-3'
AGAGCTCTCTGGCTACTAGAGAACCACTGCTTACTGGCTTATCGAAATTAATACGACTCACTATAGGGAG
ACCCAAGCTTGGTACCGAGCTCGGATCCCCACCATGCCTGGCTTCGACTACAAGTTCCTGGAGAAGCCCA
AGCGACGGCTGCTGTGCCCACTGTGCGGGAAGCCCATGCGCGAGCCTGTGCAGGTTTCCACCTGCGGCCA
CCGTTTCTGCGATACCTGCCTGCAGGAGTTCCTCAGTGAAGGAGTCTTCAAGTGCCCTGAGGACCAGCTT
CCTCTGGACTATGCCAAGATCTACCCAGACCCGGAGCTGGAAGTACAAGTATTGGGCCTGCCTATCCGCT
GCATCCACAGTGAGGAGGGCTGCCGCTGGAGTGGGCCACTACGTCATCTACAGGGCCACCTGAATACCTG
CAGCTTCAATGTCATTCCCTGCCCTAATCGCTGCCCCATGAAGCTGAGCCGCCGTGATCTACCTGCACAC
TTGCAGCATGACTGCCCCAAGCGGCGCCTCAAGTGCGAGTTTTGTGGCTGTGACTTCAGTGGGGAGGCCT
ATGAGAGCCATGAGGGTATGTGCCCCCAGGAGAGTGTCTACTGTGAGAATAAGTGTGGTGCCCGCATGAT
GCGGCGGCTGCTGGCCCAGCATGCCACCTCTGAGTGCCCCAAGCGCACTCAGCCCTGCACT
